>Addgene plasmid #158024 | Expression_vector_NT_8 | addgene full sequence | sequence record 309542 | Addgene NGS Result
TAATACGACTCACTATAGGGGAATTGTGAGCGGATAACAATTCCCCTCTAGAAATAATTTTGTTTAACTT
TAAGAAGGAGATATACCATGGGCAGCAGCCATCATCATCATCATCACAGCAGCGGCCTGGTGCCGCGCGG
CAGCCATATGAGCCGCGAAGAAATCCGTAAAGTAGTGGAAGAATTTATCCGTGCGCAAGAAGATCCCGAC
AAACTCGAGAAAGTAGCGTCAAAGGCGCTGTCCCCGGACGTCCGCGTCGAAATTGGCAATTTCACATTGG
AAGATAAGAAGCAGGTCATCAAATGGCAAAAGGCCTTTTATAAAGTACTGCAGGAAAAAGCGGGGAAGGA
TGCCTCGTTTCGCTATGAAATTCGCAAAGTACAAGTAGACGGTAATCATGTTCGGGTCGAAGTAGAAGTG
GAAACGAACGGGAAAAAATGGACCTATGAAATCGAACTGGAGGTCCGTAATGGTAAAATCAAACGTATTC
GCCTGCAAGTGGATCCGGAATATAAAGAAATCGTGCAACTGGCATGGAATCGTACATAACTCGAGCACCA
CCACCACCACCACTGAGATCCGGCTGCTAACAAAGCCCGAAAGGAAGCTGAGTTGGCTGCTGCCACCGCT
GAGCAATAACTAGCATAACCCCTTGGGGCCTCTAAACGGGTCTTGAGGGGTTTTTTGCTGAAAGGAGGAA
CTATATCCGGATTGGCGAATGGG
[124 nt withheld, positions 724-847]
C
[91 nt withheld, positions 849-939]
A
[49 nt withheld, positions 941-989]
CCTTTGACGTTGGAGTCCACGTTCTTT
[37 nt withheld, positions 1017-1053]
ACCCTATCTCGGTCTATTCTTTTGATTTATAAGGGATTTTGCCGATTTCGGCCTATTGGTTAAAAAATGA
GCTGATTTAACAAAAATTTAACGCGAATTTTAACAAAATATTAACGCTTACAATTTAGGTGGCACTTTTC
GGGGAAATGTGCGCGGAACCCCTATTTGTTTATTTTTCTAAATACATTCAAATATGTATCCGCTCATGAA
TTAATTCTTAGAAAAACTCATCGAGCATCAAATGAAACTGCAATTTATTCATATCAGGATTATCAATACC
ATATTTTTGAAAAAGCCGTTTCTGTAATGAAGGAGAAAACTCACCGAGGCAGTTCCATAGGATGGCAAGA
TCCTGGTATCGGTCTGCGATTCCGACTCGTCCAACATCAATACAACCTATTAATTTCCCCTCGTCAAAAA
TAAGGTTATCAAGTGAGAAATCACCATGAGTGACGACTGAATCCGGTGAGAATGGCAAAAGTTTATGCAT
TTCTTTCCAGACTTGTTCAACAGGCCAGCCATTACGCTCGTCATCAAAATCACTCGCATCAACCAAACCG
TTATTCATTCGTGATTGCGCCTGAGCGAGACGAAATACGCGATCGCTGTTAAAAGGACAATTACAAACAG
GAATCGAATGCAACCGGCGCAGGAACACTGCCAGCGCATCAACAATATTTTCACCTGAATCAGGATATTC
TTCTAATACCTGGAATGCTGTTTTCCCGGGGATCGCAGTGGTGAGTAACCATGCATCATCAGGAGTACGG
ATAAAATGCTTGATGGTCGGAAGAGGCATAAATTCCGTCAGCCAGTTTAGTCTGACCATCTCATCTGTAA
CATCATTGGCAACGCTACCTTTGCCATGTTTCAGAAACAACTCTGGCGCATCGGGCTTCCCATACAATCG
ATAGATTGTCGCACCTGATTGCCCGACATTATCGCGAGCCCATTTATACCCATATAAATCAGCATCCATG
TTGGAATTTAATCGCGGCCTAGAGCAAGACGTTTCCCGTTGAATATGGCTCATAACACCCCTTGTATTAC
TGTTTATGTAAGCAGACAGTTTTATTGTTCATGACCAAAATCCCTTAACGTGAGTTTTCGTTCCACTGAG
CGTCAGACCCCGTAGAAAAGATCAAAGGATCTTCTTGAGATCCTTTTTTTCTGCGCGTAATCTGCTGCTT
GCAAACAAAAAAACCACCGCTACCAGCGGTGGTTTGTTTGCCGGATCAAGAGCTACCAACTCTTTTTCCG
AAGGTAACTGGCTTCAGCAGAGCGCAGATACCAAATACTGTCCTTCTAGTGTAGCCGTAGTTAGGCCACC
ACTTCAAGAACTCTGTAGCACCGCCTACATACCTCGCTCTGCTAATCCTGTTACCAGTGGCTGCTGCCAG
TGGCGATAAGTCGTGTCTTACCGGGTTGGACTCAAGACGATAGTTACCGGATAAGGCGCAGCGGTCGGGC
TGAACGGGGGGTTCGTGCACACAGCCCAGCTTGGAGCGAACGACCTACACCGAACTGAGATACCTACAGC
GTGAGCTATGAGAAAGCGCCACGCTTCCCGAAGGGAGAAAGGCGGACAGGTATCCGGTAAGCGGCAGGGT
CGGAACAGGAGAGCGCACGAGGGAGCTTCCAGGGGGAAACGCCTGGTATCTTTATAGTCCTGTCGGGTTT
CGCCACCTCTGACTTGAGCGTCGATTTTTGTGATGCTCGTCAGGGGGGCGGAGCCTATGGAAAAACGCCA
GCAACGCGGCCTTTTTACGGTTCCTGGCCTTTTGCTGGCCTTTTGCTCACATGTTCTTTCCTGCGTTATC
CCCTGATTCTGTGGATAACCGTATTACCGCCTTTGAGTGAGCTGATACCGCTCGCCGCAGCCGAACGACC
GAGCGCAGCGAGTCAGTGAGCGAGGAAGCGGAAGAGCGCCTGATGCGGTATTTTCTCCTTACGCATCTGT
GCGGTATTTCACACCGCAATGGTGCACTCTCAGTACAATCTGCTCTGATGCCGCATAGTTAAGCCAGTAT
ACACTCCGCTATCGCTACGTGACTGGGTCATGGCTGCGCCCCGACACCCGCCAACACCCGCTGACGCGCC
CTGACGGGCTTGTCTGCTCCCGGCATCCGCTTACAGACAAGCTGTGACCGTCTCCGGGAGCTGCATGTGT
CAGAGGTTTTCACCGTCATCACCGAAACGCGCGAGGCAGCTGCGGTAAAGCTCATCAGCGTGGTCGTGAA
GCGATTCACAGATGTCTGCCTGTTCATCCGCGTCCAGCTCGTTGAGTTTCTCCAGAAGCGTTAATGTCTG
GCTTCTGATAAAGCGGGCCATGTTAAGGGCGGTTTTTTCCTGTTTGGTCACTGATGCCTCCGTGTAAGGG
GGATTTCTGTTCATGGGGGTAATGATACCGATGAAACGAGAGAGGATGCTCACGATACGGGTTACTGATG
ATGAACATGCCCGGTTACTGGAACGTTGTGAGGGTAAACAACTGGCGGTATGGATGCGGCGGGACCAGAG
AAAAATCACTCAGGGTCAATGCCAGCGCTTCGTTAATACAGATGTAGGTGTTCCACAGGGTAGCCAGCAG
CATCCTGCGATGCAGATCCGGAACATAATGGTGCAGGGCGCTGACTTCCGCGTTTCCAGACTTTACGAAA
CACGGAAACCGAAGACCATTCATGTTGTTGCTCAGGTCGCAGACGTTTTGCAGCAGCAGTCGCTTCACGT
TCGCTCGCGTATCGGTGATTCATTCTGCTAACCAGTAAGGCAACCCCGCCAGCCTAGCCGGGTCCTCAAC
GACAGGAGCACGATCATGCGCACCCGTGGGGCCGCCATGCCGGCGATAATGGCCTGCTTCTCGCCGAAAC
GTTTGGTGGCGGGACCAGTGACGAAGGCTTGAGCGAGGGCGTGCAAGATTCCGAATACCGCAAGCGACAG
GCCGATCATCGTCGCGCTCCAGCGAAAGCGGTCCTCGCCGAAAATGACCCAGAGCGCTGCCGGCACCTGT
CCTACGAGTTGCATGATAAAGAAGACAGTCATAAGTGCGGCGACGATAGTCATGCCCCGCGCCCACCGGA
AGGAGCTGACTGGGTTGAAGGCTCTCAAGGGCATCGGTCGAGATCCCGGTGCCTAATGAGTGAGCTAACT
TACATTAATTGCGTTGCGCTCACTGCCCGCTTTCCAGTCGGGAAACCTGTCGTGCCAGCTGCATTAATGA
ATCGGCCAACGCGCGGGGAGAGGCGGTTTGCGTATTGGGCGCCAGGGTGGTTTTTCTTTTCACCAGTGAG
ACGGGCAACAGCTGATTGCCCTTCACCGCCTGGCCCTGAGAGAGTTGCAGCAAGCGGTCCACGCTGGTTT
GCCCCAGCAGGCGAAAATCCTGTTTGATGGTGGTTAACGGCGGGATATAACATGAGCTGTCTTCGGTATC
GTCGTATCCCACTACCGAGATATCCGCACCAACGCGCAGCCCGGACTCGGTAATGGCGCGCATTGCGCCC
AGCGCCATCTGATCGTTGGCAACCAGCATCGCAGTGGGAACGATGCCCTCATTCAGCATTTGCATGGTTT
GTTGAAAACCGGACATGGCACTCCAGTCGCCTTCCCGTTCCGCTATCGGCTGAATTTGATTGCGAGTGAG
ATATTTATGCCAGCCAGCCAGACGCAGACGCGCCGAGACAGAACTTAATGGGCCCGCTAACAGCGCGATT
TGCTGGTGACCCAATGCGACCAGATGCTCCACGCCCAGTCGCGTACCGTCTTCATGGGAGAAAATAATAC
TGTTGATGGGTGTCTGGTCAGAGACATCAAGAAATAACGCCGGAACATTAGTGCAGGCAGCTTCCACAGC
AATGGCATCCTGGTCATCCAGCGGATAGTTAATGATCAGCCCACTGACGCGTTGCGCGAGAAGATTGTGC
ACCGCCGCTTTACAGGCTTCGACGCCGCTTCGTTCTACCATCGACACCACCACGCTGGCACCCAGTTGAT
CGGCGCGAGATTTAATCGCCGCGACAATTTGCGACGGCGCGTGCAGGGCCAGACTGGAGGTGGCAACGCC
AATCAGCAACGACTGTTTGCCCGCCAGTTGTTGTGCCACGCGGTTGGGAATGTAATTCAGCTCCGCCATC
GCCGCTTCCACTTTTTCCCGCGTTTTCGCAGAAACGTGGCTGGCCTGGTTCACCACGCGGGAAACGGTCT
GATAAGAGACACCGGCATACTCTGCGACATCGTATAACGTTACTGGTTTCACATTCACCACCCTGAATTG
ACTCTCTTCCGGGCGCTATCATGCCATACCGCGAAAGGTTTTGCGCCATTCGATGGTGTCCGGGATCTCG
ACGCTCTCCCTTATGCGACTCCTGCATTAGGAAGCAGCCCAGTAGTAGGTTGAGGCCGTTGAGCACCGCC
GCCGCAAGGAATGGTGCATGCAAGGAGATGGCGCCCAACAGTCCCCCGGCCACGGGGCCTGCCACCATAC
CCACGCCGAAACAAGCGCTCATGAGCCCGAAGTGGCGAGCCCGATCTTCCCCATCGGTGATGTCGGCGAT
ATAGGCGCCAGCAACCGCACCTGTGGCGCCGGTGATGCCGGCCACGATGCGTCCGGCGTAGAGGATCGAG
ATCTCGATCCCGCGAAAT
Features (pLannotate 1.2.2; 20 found; start..end, strand, type, name):
      1..19      +  promoter       T7 promoter: promoter for bacteriophage T7 RNA polymerase
     20..44      +  protein_bind   lac operator: The lac repressor binds to the lac operator to inhibit transcription in E. coli. This inhibition can be relieved by adding lactose or isopropyl-β-D-thiogalactopyranoside (IPTG). lac repressor encoded by lacI
     59..81      +  RBS            RBS: efficient ribosome binding site from bacteriophage T7 gene 10 (Olins and Rangwala, 1989)
    100..116     +  CDS            capTEV™ (fragment): composite tag for in vivo biotinylation, TEV protease cleavage, and 6xHis tagging
    127..144     +  CDS            thrombin site: thrombin recognition and cleavage site
    556..573     +  CDS            9xHis (fragment): 9xHis affinity tag
    583..632     +  CDS            SET1 (fragment): solubility-enhancement tag derived from T7 phage gene 10B
    640..687     +  terminator     T7 terminator: transcription terminator for bacteriophage T7 RNA polymerase
    724..1152    +  rep_origin     f1 ori (sequence partly withheld): f1 bacteriophage origin of replication; arrow indicates direction of (+) strand synthesis
   1205..1262    +  promoter       AmpR promoter (fragment): bla
   1271..2086    -  CDS            KanR: aminoglycoside phosphotransferase; aph(3')-Ia; confers resistance to kanamycin in bacteria or G418 (Geneticin®) in eukaryotes
   2208..2796    +  rep_origin     ori: high-copy-number ColE1/pMB1/pBR322/pUC origin of replication
   2982..3121    -  misc_feature   bom: basis of mobility region from pBR322
   3223..3414    -  CDS            rop: Rop protein, which maintains plasmids at low copy number; rop
   3431..3811    +  CDS            YPB1_ECOLX: Protein predicted: Swiss-Prot protein existence level 4. From Escherichia coli.
   3883..4174    -  CDS            TcR (fragment): tetracycline efflux protein; tet; confers resistance to tetracycline
   4189..4210    -  protein_bind   CAP binding site: CAP binding activates transcription in the presence of cAMP. E. coli catabolite activator protein
   4223..5305    -  CDS            lacI: lac repressor; lacI; The lac repressor binds to the lac operator to inhibit transcription in E. coli. This inhibition can be relieved by adding lactose or isopropyl-β-D-thiogalactopyranoside (IPTG).
   5306..5383    -  promoter       lacI promoter: lacI
   5391..5670    -  CDS            TcR (fragment): tetracycline efflux protein; tet; confers resistance to tetracycline
