[The description below was written by a language model from this plasmid's Addgene catalogue record and pLannotate feature annotations shown in this document.]
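Description:
Expression_vector_NT_8 is a bacterial expression plasmid built on the pET-28a(+) backbone and carrying a synthetic open reading frame for NT_8, a de novo computationally designed protein. The sequenced record is 5,691 nt. The plasmid is selected with kanamycin through the aph(3')-Ia KanR gene and replicates from a ColE1/pMB1-type origin. The catalogue lists it as high copy, although the feature table also shows the rop gene and bom region typical of pBR322-derived pET vectors, which normally moderate copy number. An f1 origin is present as well. Short matches to TcR, an AmpR promoter fragment and a predicted E. coli ORF appear to be backbone remnants rather than functional elements.

The insert was cloned between NdeI and XhoI, both retained, downstream of a T7 promoter with an adjacent lac operator and the T7 gene 10 ribosome binding site, and it is followed by the T7 terminator. The plasmid-borne lacI gene supplies repressor, so transcription stays low until IPTG induction in a host that provides T7 RNA polymerase. The designed coding sequence itself is not annotated, but it presumably occupies the unannotated stretch after the thrombin site. Upstream, a short hit labelled as a capTEV fragment most likely corresponds to the N-terminal 6xHis tag listed in the catalogue, and it is followed by a thrombin cleavage site that allows tag removal. A second His-tag fragment is detected downstream of the insert region; the record does not indicate whether it is translated, which depends on whether the insert ends in a stop codon. The "SET1" hit before the terminator is probably a backbone sequence match. The construct is intended for producing and affinity-purifying NT_8 in E. coli, in the context of work on designing new protein fold families.
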