Addgene plasmid #158024: Expression_vector_NT_8
Purpose: Expression vector for the de novo designed protein Expression_vector_NT_8
Depositing lab: Tanja Kortemme. Depositing organization: University of California, San Francisco (UCSF). Publication: Expanding the space of protein geometries by computational design of de novo fold families. Pan X, Thompson MC, Zhang Y, Liu L, Fraser JS, Kelly MJS, Kortemme T. Science. 2020 Aug 28;369(6507):1132-1136. doi: 10.1126/science.abc0881. PubMed 32855341.
Backbone
  Vector backbone: pET-28a(+)
  Vector type: Bacterial Expression
Growth in bacteria
  Bacterial resistance: Kanamycin, 50 μg/mL
  Growth temperature: 37°C
  Growth strain: DH5alpha
  Copy number: High Copy
Gene/Insert
  Gene/Insert name: de novo designed protein NT_8
  Species: Synthetic
  Tag / fusion protein: 6x His tag (N terminal on insert)
  Cloning method: Restriction Enzyme; 5′ cloning site NdeI (not destroyed); 3′ cloning site XhoI (not destroyed)
Terms and licenses: Academic/Nonprofit Terms; Industry Terms: Not Available to Industry
Depositor comments: Please visit https://www.biorxiv.org/content/10.1101/2020.04.14.041772v1 for bioRxiv preprint.
How to cite: Expression_vector_NT_8 was a gift from Tanja Kortemme (Addgene plasmid # 158024 ; http://n2t.net/addgene:158024 ; RRID:Addgene_158024)
