>Addgene plasmid #158024 | Expression_vector_NT_8 | depositor partial sequence | sequence record 304964 | de novo designed protein NT_8
AGCCGCGAAGAAATCCGTAAAGTAGTGGAAGAATTTATCCGTGCGCAAGAAGATCCCGACAAACTCGAGA
AAGTAGCGTCAAAGGCGCTGTCCCCGGACGTCCGCGTCGAAATTGGCAATTTCACATTGGAAGATAAGAA
GCAGGTCATCAAATGGCAAAAGGCCTTTTATAAAGTACTGCAGGAAAAAGCGGGGAAGGATGCCTCGTTT
CGCTATGAAATTCGCAAAGTACAAGTAGACGGTAATCATGTTCGGGTCGAAGTAGAAGTGGAAACGAACG
GGAAAAAATGGACCTATGAAATCGAACTGGAGGTCCGTAATGGTAAAATCAAACGTATTCGCCTGCAAGT
GGATCCGGAATATAAAGAAATCGTGCAACTGGCATGGAATCGTACATAA
